Addgene plasmid #173262: RVD-AG3
Purpose: One-step assembly of custom RVD arrays to construct DdCBE, TALE, etc.
Depositing lab: Bin Shen. Depositing organization: Nanjing Medical University. Publication: Precision modeling of mitochondrial diseases in zebrafish via DdCBE-mediated mtDNA base editing. Guo J, Zhang X, Chen X, Sun H, Dai Y, Wang J, Qian X, Tan L, Lou X, Shen B. Cell Discov. 2021 Sep 3;7(1):78. doi: 10.1038/s41421-021-00307-9. PubMed 34480028.
Backbone
  Vector backbone: TetR T vector
  Vector type: Unspecified
Growth in bacteria
  Bacterial resistance: Tetracycline, 10 μg/mL
  Growth temperature: 37°C
  Growth strain: DH5alpha
  Copy number: High Copy
Gene/Insert
  Gene/Insert name: NI-NN dimer RVD at Position3
  Species: Synthetic
  Mutation: no
  Cloning method: Restriction Enzyme; 5′ cloning site Unknown (unknown if destroyed)
Terms and licenses: Academic/Nonprofit Terms; Industry Terms: Not Available to Industry
Depositor comments: RVD is inserted into TA site of TetR T vector
How to cite: RVD-AG3 was a gift from Bin Shen (Addgene plasmid # 173262 ; http://n2t.net/addgene:173262 ; RRID:Addgene_173262)
