[The description below was written by a language model from this plasmid's Addgene catalogue record and pLannotate feature annotations shown in this document.]
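Description:
RVD-AG3 is a small (about 2.6 kb) bacterial cloning plasmid that serves as a module in a library for one-step assembly of custom TALE repeat arrays. It is built on a tetracycline-resistant T vector ("TetR T vector"), with the insert placed at the TA cloning site. The insert is a synthetic two-repeat unit carrying the repeat-variable diresidues NI and NN, which conventionally recognise A and G respectively, as the "AG" in the name reflects. It is designated for position 3 of an array, so it is presumably flanked by ends that direct it to that slot during ordered assembly, although the record does not state the enzymes or overhangs used.

The annotated features describe the backbone only. A tet promoter drives the TcR tetracycline efflux gene for selection in E. coli, and a high-copy ColE1/pUC-type origin, which spans the numbering origin of the circular sequence, supports replication, consistent with the high-copy listing. Short fragments annotated as RSF ori and KanR are probably remnants of vector construction or partial matches rather than functional elements. A T7 promoter lies next to the unannotated stretch between it and the origin. The RVD dimer most likely sits in that stretch, but the feature table does not annotate the insert itself.

The plasmid has no expression function of its own; it is a donor of a defined dimer module. Combined with modules for the other positions, it allows construction of DNA-binding arrays for TALE-based tools, including DdCBEs, the split DddA-derived cytosine base editors used for mitochondrial DNA editing. The associated work applied these to modelling mitochondrial disease in zebrafish.
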