Features (pLannotate 1.2.2; 6 found; start..end, strand, type, name):
     89..128     -  rep_origin     RSF ori (fragment): Plasmids containing the RSF 1030 origin of replication can be propagated in E. coli cells that contain additional plasmids with compatible origins.
    144..172     +  promoter       tet promoter: E. coli promoter for tetracycline efflux protein gene
    220..1410    +  CDS            TcR: tetracycline efflux protein; tet; confers resistance to tetracycline
   1508..1582    +  CDS            KanR (fragment): aminoglycoside phosphotransferase; aphA-3; confers resistance to kanamycin
   1585..1603    -  promoter       T7 promoter: promoter for bacteriophage T7 RNA polymerase
   2031..17      +  rep_origin     ori (across the origin): high-copy-number ColE1/pMB1/pBR322/pUC origin of replication
>Addgene plasmid #173262 | RVD-AG3 | addgene full sequence | sequence record 353339 | Addgene NGS Result
GGCGGAGCCTATGGAAAAACGCCAGCAACGCGGCCTTTTTACGGTTCCTGGCCTTTTGCTGGCCTTTTGC
TCACATGTTCTTTCCTGCGTTATCCACAGAATCAGGGGATAACGCAGGAAAGAACATGAATTAATTCTCA
TGTTTGACAGCTTATCATCGATTAGCTTTAATGCGGTAGTTTATCACAGTTAAATTGCTAACGCAGTCAG
GCACCGTGTATGAAATCTAACAATGCGCTCATCGTCATCCTCGGCACCGTCACCCTGGATGCTGTAGGCA
TAGGCTTGGTTATGCCGGTACTGCCGGGCCTCTTGCGGGATATCGTCCATTCCGACAGCATCGCCAGTCA
CTATGGCGTGCTGCTAGCGCTATATGCGTTGATGCAATTTCTATGCGCACCCGTTCTCGGAGCACTGTCC
GACCGCTTTGGCCGCCGCCCAGTCCTGCTCGCTTCGCTACTTGGAGCCACTATCGACTACGCGATCATGG
CGACCACACCCGTCCTGTGGATTCTCTACGCCGGACGCATCGTGGCCGGCATCACCGGCGCCACAGGTGC
GGTTGCTGGCGCCTATATCGCCGACATCACCGATGGGGAAGATCGGGCTCGCCACTTCGGGCTCATGAGC
GCTTGTTTCGGCGTGGGTATGGTGGCAGGCCCCGTGGCCGGGGGACTGTTGGGCGCCATCTCCTTACATG
CACCATTCCTTGCGGCGGCGGTGCTCAACGGCCTCAACCTACTACTGGGCTGCTTCCTAATGCAGGAGTC
GCATAAGGGAGAGCGCCGACCCATGCCCTTGAGAGCCTTCAACCCAGTCAGCTCCTTCCGGTGGGCGCGG
GGCATGACTATCGTCGCCGCACTTATGACTGTCTTCTTTATCATGCAACTCGTAGGACAGGTGCCGGCAG
CGCTCTGGGTCATTTTCGGCGAGGACCGCTTTCGCTGGAGCGCGACGATGATCGGCCTGTCGCTTGCGGT
ATTCGGAATCTTGCACGCCCTCGCTCAAGCCTTCGTCACTGGTCCCGCCACCAAACGTTTCGGCGAGAAG
CAGGCCATTATCGCCGGCATGGCGGCCGACGCGCTGGGCTACGTCTTGCTGGCGTTCGCGACGCGAGGCT
GGATGGCCTTCCCCATTATGATTCTTCTCGCTTCCGGCGGCATCGGGATGCCCGCGTTGCAGGCCATGCT
GTCCAGGCAGGTAGATGACGACCATCAGGGACAGCTTCAAGGATCGCTCGCGGCTCTTACCAGCCTAACT
TCGATCATTGGACCGCTGATCGTCACGGCGATTTATGCCGCCTCGGCGAGCACATGGAACGGGTTGGCAT
GGATTGTAGGCGCCGCCCTATACCTTGTCTGCCTCCCCGCGTTGCGTCGCGGTGCATGGAGCCGGGCCAC
CTCGACCTGAATGGAAGCCGGCGGCACCTCGCTAACGGATTCACCACTCCAAGAATTGGAGCCAATCAAT
TCTTGCGGAGAACTGTGAATGCGCAAACCAACCCTTGATCGGGGAAGAACAGTATGTCGAGCTATTTTTT
GACTTACTGGGGATCAAGCCTGATTGGGAGAAAATAAAATATCCCCTATAGTGAGTCGTATTACATGGTC
ATAGCTGTTTCCTGGCAGCTCTGGCCCGTGTCTCAAAATCTCTGATGTTACATTGCACAAGATAAAAATA
TATCATCATGCCTCCTCTAGACCAAAGCTGGTCTCGTGGTAGCGATTGCTAGTAATATTGGTGGCAAACA
GGCTCTTGAGACGGTTCAGCGCCTCCTTCCAGTTCTCTGTCAAGCCCACGGACTCACCCCAGATCAAGTT
GTAGCGATTGCTAGTAACAATGGTGGCAAACAGGCTCTTGAAACCGTACAGCGCCTACTGCCAGTTCTCT
GTCAAGCCCACGGTCTGACTCCGGAGCAAGTTGTAGTGAGACCATATCTGGTCGAGCCACCCATGACCAA
AATCCCTTAACGTGAGTTACGCGTCGTTCCACTGAGCGTCAGACCCCGTAGAAAAGATCAAAGGATCTTC
TTGAGATCCTTTTTTTCTGCGCGTAATCTGCTGCTTGCAAACAAAAAAACCACCGCTACCAGCGGTGGTT
TGTTTGCCGGATCAAGAGCTACCAACTCTTTTTCCGAAGGTAACTGGCTTCAGCAGAGCGCAGATACCAA
ATACTGTTCTTCTAGTGTAGCCGTAGTTAGGCCACCACTTCAAGAACTCTGTAGCACCGCCTACATACCT
CGCTCTGCTAATCCTGTTACCAGTGGCTGCTGCCAGTGGCGATAAGTCGTGTCTTACCGGGTTGGACTCA
AGACGATAGTTACCGGATAAGGCGCAGCGGTCGGGCTGAACGGGGGGTTCGTGCACACAGCCCAGCTTGG
AGCGAACGACCTACACCGAACTGAGATACCTACAGCGTGAGCTATGAGAAAGCGCCACGCTTCCCGAAGG
GAGAAAGGCGGACAGGTATCCGGTAAGCGGCAGGGTCGGAACAGGAGAGCGCACGAGGGAGCTTCCAGGG
GGAAACGCCTGGTATCTTTATAGTCCTGTCGGGTTTCGCCACCTCTGACTTGAGCGTCGATTTTTGTGAT
GCTCGTCAGGGG
