>Addgene plasmid #173262 | RVD-AG3 | depositor partial sequence | sequence record 336217 | RVD flanked by two Bsa I sites
GGTCTCGTGGTAGCGATTGCTAGTAATATTGGTGGCAAACAGGCTCTTGAGACGGTTCAGCGCCTCCTTC
CAGTTCTCTGTCAAGCCCACGGACTCACCCCAGATCAAGTTGTAGCGATTGCTAGTAACAATGGTGGCAA
ACAGGCTCTTGAAACCGTACAGCGCCTACTGCCAGTTCTCTGTCAAGCCCACGGTCTGACTCCGGAGCAA
GTTGTAGTGAGACC
